>Addgene plasmid #217278 | pMV-Kanga1 | addgene full sequence | sequence record 441874 | Addgene NGS Result
AAAAATAAACAAATAGGGGTTCCGCGCACATTTCCCCGAAAAGTGCCACCTGACGTCTAAGAAACCATTA
TTATCATGACATTAACCTATAAAAATAGGCGTATCACGAGGCCCTTTCGTTGTAAAACGACGGCCAGTCG
AACCACGCAATGCGTCTCGATCCGCAGTGTCTTGCGTCTCTCAATTGTACCATATTTCATCGATTCTAAG
ACGCACATTTTTTTTTCACATTTTAACATCTCTGAAATCGGGATGCATCTTACAATCAATGGCGTCTTAC
AATCGCTGTCGGCCAGGCGGCAGTCGCGACGTAGTTGTCATTGCCTGTGCATGCGCGAACTTGGTCATAG
CTGTTCATATTGTCGTCACTTCAATTGAGTTATGTGCATTGTTGGTACTACACGTGTTGAGTTTAATTGC
CGTTTAAAACCGGTGCTAGCAATTCTACCGGGTAGGGGAGGCGCTTTTCCCAAGGCAGTCTGGAGCATGC
GCTTTAGCAGCCCCGCTGGGCACTTGGCGCTACACAAGTGGCCTCTGGCCTCGCACACATTCCACATCCA
CCGGTAGGCGCCAACCGGCTCCGTTCTTTGGTGGCCCCTTCGCGCCACCTTCTACTCCTCCCCTAGTCAG
GAAGTTCCCCCCCGCCCCGCAGCTCGCGTCGTGCAGGACGTGACAAATGGAAGTAGCACGTCTCACTAGT
CTCGTGCAGATGGACAGCACCGCTGAGCAATGGAAGCGGGTAGGCCTTTGGGGCAGCGGCCAATAGCAGC
TTTGCTCCTTCGCTTTCTGGGCTCAGAGGCTGGGAAGGGGTGGGTCCGGGGGCGGGCTCAGGGGCGGGCT
CAGGGGCGGGGCGGGCGCCCGAAGGTCCTCCGGAGGCCCGGCATTCTGCACGCTTCAAAAGCGCACGTCT
GCCGCGCTGTTCTCCTCTTCCTCATCTCCGGGCCTTTCGACCTGCAGCCAACGCCACCATGGGGACCGAG
TACAAGCCCACGGTGCGCCTCGCCACCCGCGACGACGTCCCCCGGGCCGTACGCACCCTCGCCGCCGCGT
TCGCCGACTACCCCGCCACGCGCCACACCGTCGACCCGGACCGCCACATCGAGCGGGTCACCGAGCTGCA
AGAACTCTTCCTCACGCGCGTCGGGCTCGACATCGGCAAGGTGTGGGTCGCGGACGACGGCGCCGCGGTG
GCGGTCTGGACCACGCCGGAGAGCGTCGAAGCGGGGGCGGTGTTCGCCGAGATCGGCCCGCGCATGGCCG
AGTTGAGCGGTTCCCGGCTGGCCGCGCAGCAACAGATGGAAGGCCTCCTGGCGCCGCACCGGCCCAAGGA
GCCCGCGTGGTTCCTGGCCACCGTCGGCGTCTCGCCCGACCACCAGGGCAAGGGTCTGGGCAGCGCCGTC
GTGCTCCCCGGAGTGGAGGCGGCCGAGCGCGCCGGGGTGCCCGCCTTCCTGGAGACCTCCGCGCCCCGCA
ACCTCCCCTTCTACGAGCGGCTCGGCTTCACCGTCACCGCCGACGTCGAGGTGCCCGAAGGACCGCGCAC
CTGGTGCATGACCCGCAAGCCCGGTGCCATCGATGCCACTAACTTCTCCCTGTTGAAACAAGCAGGGGAT
GTCGAAGAGAATCCCGGGCCAATGGTGAGCAAGGGCGAGGAGCTGTTCACCGGGGTGGTGCCCATCCTGG
TCGAGCTGGACGGCGACGTAAACGGCCACAAGTTCAGCGTGTCCGGCGAGGGCGAGGGCGATGCCACCTA
CGGCAAGCTGACCCTGAAGTTCATCTGCACCACCGGCAAGCTGCCCGTGCCCTGGCCCACCCTCGTGACC
ACCCTGACCTACGGCGTGCAGTGCTTCAGCCGCTACCCCGACCACATGAAGCAGCACGACTTCTTCAAGT
CCGCCATGCCCGAAGGCTACGTCCAGGAGCGCACCATCTTCTTCAAGGACGACGGCAACTACAAGACCCG
CGCCGAGGTGAAGTTCGAGGGCGACACCCTGGTGAACCGCATCGAGCTGAAGGGCATCGACTTCAAGGAG
GACGGCAACATCCTGGGGCACAAGCTGGAGTACAACTACAACAGCCACAACGTCTATATCATGGCCGACA
AGCAGAAGAACGGCATCAAGGTGAACTTCAAGATCCGCCACAACATCGAGGACGGCAGCGTGCAGCTCGC
CGACCACTACCAGCAGAACACCCCCATCGGCGACGGCCCCGTGCTGCTGCCCGACAACCACTACCTGAGC
ACCCAGTCCGCCCTGAGCAAAGACCCCAACGAGAAGCGCGATCACATGGTCCTGCTGGAGTTCGTGACCG
CCGCCGGGATCACTCTCGGCATGGACGAGCTGTACAAGTAATTAATTAAGCTCGCTGATCAGCCTCGACT
GTGCCTTCTAGTTGCCAGCCATCTGTTGTTTGCCCCTCCCCCGTGCCTTCCTTGACCCTGGAAGGTGCCA
CTCCCACTGTCCTTTCCTAATAAAATGAGGAAATTGCATCGCATTGTCTGAGTAGGTGTCATTCTATTCT
GGGGGGTGGGGTGGGGCAGGACAGCAAGGGGGAGGATTGGGAAGACAATAGCAGGCATGCTGGGGATGCG
GTGGGCTCTATGGCTTCTGAGGCGCGCCCTCGAGCCAATTTATTTCGCTTATATTTTCCTTTTTATGTAT
GCACAAGAGTGATATATGATAAAAATCTATGTCTAAATAAGTCTAAAAGAGCTCTTTCAATAAGTATAAA
ATAAAAATTCTAAGTGATAAGAAAGCATTGTGTCATAGTTTAATTGGCAGCGTTTTTTCTTTCTTAGTGG
TACATAAAATAATGGTGCATCTTACAATCGATGGCATCTTAGATTCGATGAAATACGGTAGGGCCCAGAG
ACGGAGTCACTGCCAACCGAGACGGTCATAGCTGTTTCCTGTGTGCCGCTTCCTCGCTCACTGACTCGCT
GCGCTCGGTCGTTCGGCTGCGGCGAGCGGTATCAGCTCACTCAAAGGCGGTAATACGGTTACCCACAGAA
TCAGGGGATAACGCAGGAAAGAACATGTGAGCAAAAGGCCAGCAAAAGGCCAGGAACCGTAAAAAGGCCG
CGTTGCTGGCGTTTTTCCATAGGCTCCGCCCCCCTGACGAGCATCACAAAAATCGACGCTCAAGTCAGAG
GTGGCGAAACCCGACAGGACTATAAAGATACCAGGCGTTTCCCCCTGGAAGCTCCCTCGTGCGCTCTCCT
GTTCCGACCCTGCCGCTTACCGGATACCTGTCCGCCTTTCTCCCTTCGGGAAGCGTGGCGCTTTCTCATA
GCTCACGCTGTAGGTATCTCAGTTCGGTGTAGGTCGTTCGCTCCAAGCTGGGCTGTGTGCACGAACCCCC
CGTTCAGCCCGACCGCTGCGCCTTATCCGGTAACTATCGTCTTGAGTCCAACCCGGTAAGACACGACTTA
TCGCCACTGGCAGCAGCCACTGGTAACAGGATTAGCAGAGCGAGGTATGTAGGCGGTGCTACAGAGTTCT
TGAAGTGGTGGCCTAACTACGGCTACACTAGAAGAACAGTATTTGGTATCTGCGCTCTGCTGAAGCCAGT
TACCTTCGGAAAAAGAGTTGGTAGCTCTTGATCCGGCAAACAAACCACCGCTGGTAGCGGTGGTTTTTTT
GTTTGCAAGCAGCAGATTACGCGCAGAAAAAAAGGATCTCAAGAAGATCCTTTGATCTTTTCTACGGGGT
CTGACGCTCAGTGGAACGAAAACTCACGTTAAGGGATTTTGGTCATGAGATTATCAAAAAGGATCTTCAC
CTAGATCCTTTTAAATTAAAAATGAAGTTTTAAATCAATCTAAAGTATATATGAGTAAACTTGGTCTGAC
AGTTACCAATGCTTAATCAGTGAGGCACCTATCTCAGCGATCTGTCTCTTTCGTTCATCCATAGTTGCCT
GACTCCCCGTCGTGTAGATAACTACGATACGGGAGGGCTTACCATCTGGCCCCAGTGCTGCAATAATACC
GCGGGACCCACGCTCACCGGCTCCAGATTTATCAGCAATAAACCAGCCAGCCGGAAGGGCCGAGCGCAGA
AGTGGTCCTGCAACTTTATCCGCCTCCATCCAGTCTATTAATTGTTGCCGGGAAGCTAGAGTAAGTAGTT
CGCCAGTTAATAGTTTGCGCAACGTTGTTGCCATCGCTACAGGCATCGTGGTATCACGCTCGTCGTTTGG
TATGGCTTCATTCAGCTCCGGTTCCCAACGATCAAGGCGAGTTACATGATCCCCCATGTTGCGCAAAAAA
GCGGTTAGCTCCTTCGGTCCTCCGATCGTTGTCAGAAGTAAGTTGGCCGCCGTGTTATCACTCATGGTTA
TGGCAGCACTACATAATTCTCTTACTGTCATGCCATCCGTAAGATGCTTTTCTGTGACTGGTGAGTACTC
AACCAAGTCATTCTGAGAATAGTGTATGCGGCGACCGAGTTGCTCTTGCCCGGCGTCAATACGGGATAAT
ACCGCGCCACATAGCAGAACTTTAAAAGTGCTCATCATTGGAAAACGTTCTTCGGGGCGAAAACTCTCAA
GGATCTTACCGCTGTTGAGATCCAGTTCGATGTAACCCACTCGTGCACCCAACTGATCTTCAGCATCTTT
TACTTTCACCAGCGTTTCTGGGTGAGCAAAAACAGGAAGGCAAAATGCCGCAAAAAAGGGAATAAGGGCG
ACACGGAAATGTTGAATACTCATACTCTTCCTTTTTCAATATTATTGAAGCATTTATCAGGGTTATTGTC
TCATGAGCGGATACATATTTGAATGTATTTAG
Features (pLannotate 1.2.2; 8 found; start..end, strand, type, name):
    118..138     -  CDS            lacZα (fragment): LacZα fragment of β-galactosidase; lacZ fragment
    450..949     +  promoter       PGK promoter: mouse phosphoglycerate kinase 1 promoter
    974..1568    +  CDS            PuroR (fragment): puromycin N-acetyltransferase; pac from Streptomyces alboniger; confers resistance to puromycin
   1632..2351    +  CDS            EGFP: the original enhanced GFP (Yang et al., 1996) mammalian codon-optimized
   2379..2603    +  polyA_signal   bGH poly(A) signal: bovine growth hormone polyadenylation signal
   3094..3682    -  rep_origin     ori: high-copy-number ColE1/pMB1/pBR322/pUC origin of replication
   3853..4713    -  CDS            AmpR: β-lactamase; bla; confers resistance to ampicillin, carbenicillin, and related antibiotics
   4714..26      -  promoter       AmpR promoter (across the origin): bla
