[The description below was written by a language model from this plasmid's Addgene catalogue record and pLannotate feature annotations shown in this document.]
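Description:
pMV-Kanga1 is a transposon donor plasmid built on the pMV backbone and classed as a mammalian expression vector. It is a 4,792 bp high-copy plasmid propagated in E. coli through a ColE1/pUC-type origin of replication and selected with ampicillin by way of a β-lactamase gene driven by its native promoter. A small remnant of lacZα is also detected, most likely a leftover from an earlier cloning-vector lineage with no function here.

The recorded insert is the terminal inverted repeats (TIRs) of the Kanga1 DNA transposon, listed as synthetic. The automated annotation does not identify the TIRs themselves, so their exact positions are not given. The unannotated stretches on either side of the mammalian cassette are the plausible locations, but the record does not confirm this. The annotated cargo consists of the mouse PGK promoter followed by a puromycin N-acetyltransferase coding sequence (flagged as a fragment), an EGFP coding sequence a short distance downstream, and a bGH polyadenylation signal. With both genes under one promoter and one poly(A) signal, this looks like a single transcription unit, but the element joining them is not annotated, so it is unclear whether it is a fusion linker or a 2A-type peptide.

In a donor of this kind, a matching transposase supplied in trans recognises the TIRs, excises the flanked cassette and integrates it into the host genome. Stable puromycin resistance and EGFP fluorescence then report transposition events. The record does not name the helper construct. The plasmid comes from a survey testing many DNA transposons for activity in human cells, aimed at expanding genome engineering tools.
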