Addgene plasmid #217278: pMV-Kanga1
Purpose: Donor plasmid of Kanga1 Transposon
Depositing lab: Yong E Zhang. Depositing organization: Institute of Zoology, Chinese Academy of Sciences. Publication: Heterologous survey of 130 DNA transposons in human cells highlights their functional divergence and expands the genome engineering toolbox. Zhang T, Tan S, Tang N, Li Y, Zhang C, Sun J, Guo Y, Gao H, Cai Y, Sun W, Wang C, Fu L, Ma H, Wu Y, Hu X, Zhang X, Gee P, Yan W, Zhao Y, Chen Q, Guo B, Wang H, Zhang YE. Cell. 2024 Jul 11;187(14):3741-3760.e30. doi: 10.1016/j.cell.2024.05.007. Epub 2024 Jun 5. PubMed 38843831.
Backbone
  Vector backbone: pMV
  Vector type: Mammalian Expression
Growth in bacteria
  Bacterial resistance: Ampicillin, 100 μg/mL
  Growth temperature: 37°C
  Growth strain: DH5alpha
  Copy number: High Copy
Gene/Insert
  Gene/Insert name: TIRs of Kanga1 transposon
  Species: Synthetic
  Cloning method: Restriction Enzyme; 5′ cloning site Unknown (unknown if destroyed); 3′ cloning site Unknown (unknown if destroyed)
Terms and licenses: Academic/Nonprofit Terms; Industry Terms: Not Available to Industry
How to cite: pMV-Kanga1 was a gift from Yong E Zhang (Addgene plasmid # 217278 ; http://n2t.net/addgene:217278 ; RRID:Addgene_217278)
